Addgene plasmid #173788: pαH-S-GSAS-B.1.351.v4
Purpose: Mammalian expression of SARS-CoV-2 Spike protein South African variant version 4
Depositing lab: Priyamvada Acharya. Depositing organization: Duke University. Publication: Effect of natural mutations of SARS-CoV-2 on spike structure, conformation, and antigenicity. Gobeil SM, Janowska K, McDowell S, Mansouri K, Parks R, Stalls V, Kopp MF, Manne K, Li D, Wiehe K, Saunders KO, Edwards RJ, Korber B, Haynes BF, Henderson R, Acharya P. Science. 2021 Jun 24. pii: science.abi6226. doi: 10.1126/science.abi6226. PubMed 34168071.
Backbone
  Vector backbone: pαH
  Backbone size w/o insert (bp): 4746
  Vector type: Mammalian Expression
Growth in bacteria
  Bacterial resistance: Ampicillin, 100 μg/mL
  Growth temperature: 37°C
  Growth strain: DH5alpha
  Copy number: High Copy
Gene/Insert
  Gene/Insert name: Spike (S-GSAS-B.1.351 variant version 4)
  Species: Severe acute respiratory syndrome coronavirus 2
  Insert size (bp): 3615
  Mutation: Ectodomain (AAs 1-1208); 682-685 (furin site = RRAR) replaced with GSAS; D614G; N501Y; K417N; E484K; L18F; D80A; D215G; A701V;Del242/244
  Entrez Gene: S (a.k.a. GU280_gp02, spike glycoprotein)
  Tag / fusion protein: HRV3C cleavage site, 8X His tag, 2X Strep-Tag II (C terminal on backbone)
  Cloning method: Gibson Cloning
  Sequencing primers: 5′ n/a
Resource information
  A portion of this plasmid was derived from a plasmid made by: Jason McLellan
Terms and licenses: Academic/Nonprofit Terms; Industry Terms: Not Available to Industry
How to cite: pαH-S-GSAS-B.1.351.v4 was a gift from Priyamvada Acharya (Addgene plasmid # 173788 ; http://n2t.net/addgene:173788 ; RRID:Addgene_173788)
