[The description below was written by a language model from this plasmid's Addgene catalogue record and pLannotate feature annotations shown in this document.]
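Description:
pαH-S-GSAS-B.1.351.v4 is a mammalian expression plasmid built on the pαH backbone for producing a soluble SARS-CoV-2 spike ectodomain carrying the mutations of the B.1.351 (South African) lineage, designated "version 4" of that variant. It is propagated in E. coli as a high-copy plasmid through a ColE1/pUC-type origin and selected with ampicillin via the β-lactamase gene. Remnants of the lac promoter/operator region and a lacI fragment are also annotated and appear to be backbone carry-over. No mammalian selection marker is annotated, which fits use by transient transfection.

Expression is driven by a CAG-type arrangement: the CMV immediate-early enhancer, the chicken β-actin promoter and a chimeric chicken β-actin/rabbit β-globin intron, with transcripts terminated by the rabbit β-globin polyadenylation signal. The short globin "CDS" fragments flagged on either side of the insert most likely reflect β-globin exon sequence belonging to this cassette rather than coding payload. The 3,615 bp insert encodes spike residues 1–1208, with the furin cleavage site (RRAR, 682–685) replaced by GSAS to keep S1 and S2 uncleaved. It also carries D614G, N501Y, K417N, E484K, L18F, D80A, D215G, A701V and the 242–244 deletion. The backbone supplies a C-terminal HRV 3C protease site, an 8×His tag and a 2× Strep-Tag II for affinity purification and optional tag removal; the automated annotation picks up only one Strep-Tag II copy.

The two sequence records (depositor and NGS) differ slightly in length and start point but show the same feature order. The associated publication concerns how natural spike mutations affect structure, conformation and antigenicity.
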