Features (pLannotate 1.2.2; 15 found; start..end, strand, type, name):
      4..383     +  enhancer       CMV enhancer: human cytomegalovirus immediate early enhancer
    386..661     +  promoter       chicken β-actin promoter: No description available
    662..1674    +  intron         chimeric intron: chimera between introns from chicken β-actin and rabbit β-globin
   1672..1749    +  CDS            HBBC_AMMLE (fragment): Experimental evidence at protein level: Swiss-Prot protein existence level 1. Involved in oxygen transport from the lung to the various peripheral tissues. From Ammotragus lervia (Barbary sheep) (Antilope lervia).
   1762..5376    +  CDS            S (fragment): SPIKE_SARS2 - Experimental evidence at protein level: Swiss-Prot protein existence level 1. [Spike glycoprotein]: May down-regulate host tetherin (BST2) by lysosomal degradation, thereby counteracting its antiviral activity. From Severe acute respiratory syndrome coronavirus 2 (2019-nCoV) (SARS-CoV-2).
   5593..5616    +  CDS            Strep-Tag II: peptide that binds Strep-Tactin®, an engineered form of streptavidin
   5638..5712    +  CDS            HBB (fragment): HBB_PONPY - Experimental evidence at transcript level: Swiss-Prot protein existence level 2. Involved in oxygen transport from the lung to the various peripheral tissues. From Pongo pygmaeus (Bornean orangutan).
   5783..5838    +  polyA_signal   β-globin poly(A) signal: rabbit β-globin polyadenylation signal (Gil and Proudfoot, 1987)
   6221..6237    -  protein_bind   lac operator: The lac repressor binds to the lac operator to inhibit transcription in E. coli. This inhibition can be relieved by adding lactose or isopropyl-β-D-thiogalactopyranoside (IPTG). lac repressor encoded by lacI
   6245..6275    -  promoter       lac promoter: promoter for the E. coli lac operon
   6290..6311    -  protein_bind   CAP binding site: CAP binding activates transcription in the presence of cAMP. E. coli catabolite activator protein
   6327..6428    -  CDS            lacI (fragment): LACI_ECOLI - Experimental evidence at protein level: Swiss-Prot protein existence level 1. Repressor of the lactose operon. Binds allolactose as an inducer. From Escherichia coli (strain K12).
   6611..7199    -  rep_origin     ori: high-copy-number ColE1/pMB1/pBR322/pUC origin of replication
   7370..8230    -  CDS            AmpR: β-lactamase; bla; confers resistance to ampicillin, carbenicillin, and related antibiotics
   8231..8335    -  promoter       AmpR promoter: bla
>Addgene plasmid #173788 | pαH-S-GSAS-B.1.351.v4 | depositor full sequence | sequence record 337012 | pαH-S-GSAS-B.1.351.v4 sequence 8361 bps
GTCGACATTGATTATTGACTAGTTATTAATAGTAATCAATTACGGGGTCATTAGTTCATAGCCCATATAT
GGAGTTCCGCGTTACATAACTTACGGTAAATGGCCCGCCTGGCTGACCGCCCAACGACCCCCGCCCATTG
ACGTCAATAATGACGTATGTTCCCATAGTAACGCCAATAGGGACTTTCCATTGACGTCAATGGGTGGACT
ATTTACGGTAAACTGCCCACTTGGCAGTACATCAAGTGTATCATATGCCAAGTACGCCCCCTATTGACGT
CAATGACGGTAAATGGCCCGCCTGGCATTATGCCCAGTACATGACCTTATGGGACTTTCCTACTTGGCAG
TACATCTACGTATTAGTCATCGCTATTACCATGGGTCGAGGTGAGCCCCACGTTCTGCTTCACTCTCCCC
ATCTCCCCCCCCTCCCCACCCCCAATTTTGTATTTATTTATTTTTTAATTATTTTGTGCAGCGATGGGGG
CGGGGGGGGGGGGGGCGCGCGCCAGGCGGGGCGGGGCGGGGCGAGGGGCGGGGCGGGGCGAGGCGGAGAG
GTGCGGCGGCAGCCAATCAGAGCGGCGCGCTCCGAAAGTTTCCTTTTATGGCGAGGCGGCGGCGGCGGCG
GCCCTATAAAAAGCGAAGCGCGCGGCGGGCGGGAGTCGCTGCGTTGCCTTCGCCCCGTGCCCCGCTCCGC
GCCGCCTCGCGCCGCCCGCCCCGGCTCTGACTGACCGCGTTACTCCCACAGGTGAGCGGGCGGGACGGCC
CTTCTCCTCCGGGCTGTAATTAGCGCTTGGTTTAATGACGGCTCGTTTCTTTTCTGTGGCTGCGTGAAAG
CCTTAAAGGGCTCCGGGAGGGCCCTTTGTGCGGGGGGGAGCGGCTCGGGGGGTGCGTGCGTGTGTGTGTG
CGTGGGGAGCGCCGCGTGCGGCCCGCGCTGCCCGGCGGCTGTGAGCGCTGCGGGCGCGGCGCGGGGCTTT
GTGCGCTCCGCGTGTGCGCGAGGGGAGCGCGGCCGGGGGCGGTGCCCCGCGGTGCGGGGGGGCTGCGAGG
GGAACAAAGGCTGCGTGCGGGGTGTGTGCGTGGGGGGGTGAGCAGGGGGTGTGGGCGCGGCGGTCGGGCT
GTAACCCCCCCCTGCACCCCCCTCCCCGAGTTGCTGAGCACGGCCCGGCTTCGGGTGCGGGGCTCCGTGC
GGGGCGTGGCGCGGGGCTCGCCGTGCCGGGCGGGGGGTGGCGGCAGGTGGGGGTGCCGGGCGGGGCGGGG
CCGCCTCGGGCCGGGGAGGGCTCGGGGGAGGGGCGCGGCGGCCCCCGGAGCGCCGGCGGCTGTCGAGGCG
CGGCGAGCCGCAGCCATTGCCTTTTATGGTAATCGTGCGAGAGGGCGCAGGGACTTCCTTTGTCCCAAAT
CTGTGCGGAGCCGAAATCTGGGAGGCGCCGCCGCACCCCCTCTAGCGGGCGCGGGGCGAAGCGGTGCGGC
GCCGGCAGGAAGGAAATGGGCGGGGAGGGCCTTCGTGCGTCGCCGCGCCGCCGTCCCCTTCTCCCTCTCC
AGCCTCGGGGCTGTCCGCGGGGGGACGGCTGCCTTCGGGGGGGACGGGGCAGGGCGGGGTTCGGCTTCTG
GCGTGTGACCGGCGGCTCTAGCGCCTCTGCTAACCATGTTCATGCCTTCTTCTTTTTCCTACAGCTCCTG
GGCAACGTGCTGGTTGTTGTGCTGTCTCATCATTTTGGCAAAGAATTGCGGCCGTCTCAGGCCGAGTTCG
GTACCGCCACCATGTTCGTGTTCCTGGTGCTCCTGCCTCTGGTGAGCAGCCAGTGCGTGAACTTCACCAC
CCGAACCCAGCTCCCACCAGCCTACACCAACAGCTTTACACGGGGCGTGTACTACCCTGACAAGGTGTTC
AGATCTAGCGTCCTGCACAGCACTCAGGACCTCTTCCTGCCGTTCTTCAGCAACGTGACATGGTTCCACG
CCATCCACGTGAGCGGCACAAACGGAACCAAGCGGTTTGCTAACCCCGTCCTGCCATTCAATGATGGAGT
TTACTTCGCCAGTACCGAGAAGAGTAACATCATCCGGGGCTGGATCTTCGGCACCACCCTGGATAGCAAA
ACACAGAGCCTCCTGATCGTGAACAATGCCACGAACGTCGTGATCAAGGTGTGCGAGTTCCAGTTTTGCA
ATGATCCTTTCCTGGGTGTGTACTACCACAAGAACAACAAGAGCTGGATGGAAAGCGAGTTCAGAGTCTA
CAGCAGCGCCAACAACTGCACATTCGAGTACGTCTCTCAGCCTTTTCTGATGGACCTTGAGGGGAAACAA
GGCAACTTCAAGAACCTGAGAGAATTCGTGTTCAAGAACATCGACGGCTACTTCAAAATCTACTCCAAGC
ACACACCCATCAACCTGGTCCGGGGCCTCCCTCAGGGCTTCAGCGCCCTGGAACCCCTGGTCGACCTGCC
CATAGGCATCAACATAACGCGGTTCCAAACCCTGCATAGATCCTACCTGACTCCTGGCGACAGCAGCAGC
GGATGGACCGCCGGAGCTGCAGCCTACTATGTGGGCTACCTGCAACCTAGAACCTTCCTGCTGAAGTACA
ACGAGAACGGCACAATCACAGACGCCGTCGACTGCGCCCTGGACCCTCTCTCTGAGACAAAGTGCACCCT
GAAGTCCTTCACCGTGGAAAAGGGCATCTACCAGACCAGCAACTTCCGGGTGCAGCCTACAGAGAGCATC
GTGCGATTTCCAAACATTACCAACCTCTGCCCCTTCGGCGAGGTGTTTAACGCCACAAGATTTGCCTCCG
TTTACGCCTGGAATAGAAAGAGAATCAGCAATTGTGTGGCCGACTACTCCGTGCTGTATAACAGCGCCTC
TTTCAGCACCTTCAAGTGCTACGGCGTTTCCCCAACAAAGCTGAATGACCTGTGCTTCACCAACGTGTAC
GCCGACTCCTTCGTAATTAGAGGCGATGAGGTGCGGCAGATCGCACCAGGCCAGACCGGTAACATCGCTG
ACTACAACTATAAGCTGCCTGATGATTTTACAGGCTGCGTGATCGCCTGGAACTCTAACAACCTGGATAG
CAAGGTGGGCGGCAACTACAACTACCTGTACCGGCTGTTTCGCAAGTCTAACCTGAAACCTTTCGAGAGA
GACATCTCCACAGAGATCTACCAGGCCGGTTCTACACCTTGTAACGGGGTGAAAGGCTTCAACTGTTACT
TCCCTCTGCAAAGCTACGGCTTCCAGCCTACCTACGGAGTCGGCTACCAGCCATACCGGGTGGTCGTGCT
GTCCTTCGAGTTACTCCACGCCCCCGCCACCGTCTGCGGTCCTAAGAAGTCCACCAATCTGGTTAAGAAC
AAATGCGTGAACTTCAACTTCAACGGCCTGACCGGGACCGGCGTGCTGACCGAAAGCAACAAAAAGTTCC
TCCCCTTCCAGCAGTTCGGCCGTGATATCGCTGACACCACAGATGCCGTCAGAGATCCACAGACCCTGGA
AATCCTGGATATTACACCCTGCTCCTTCGGAGGAGTTTCTGTGATCACCCCCGGGACCAATACCAGCAAC
CAGGTGGCTGTGCTGTACCAAGGTGTTAACTGCACCGAGGTTCCTGTGGCCATCCACGCCGATCAGCTGA
CACCTACTTGGAGAGTGTACTCCACTGGCTCCAATGTGTTCCAGACCAGGGCCGGATGTCTGATCGGCGC
CGAGCACGTGAATAACAGTTACGAGTGCGACATCCCTATCGGCGCCGGCATCTGTGCCAGCTACCAGACC
CAGACAAACAGCCCTGGGTCTGCTTCCTCTGTAGCTAGCCAGAGCATCATCGCCTACACCATGAGCCTGG
GCGTGGAGAACAGCGTGGCCTATTCCAACAACTCTATCGCCATTCCCACCAACTTTACAATTAGCGTCAC
AACAGAGATCCTGCCCGTGAGCATGACCAAGACCAGCGTGGACTGTACAATGTACATCTGTGGCGACAGC
ACTGAATGCAGCAACCTGCTGCTGCAATACGGCTCCTTTTGCACCCAACTGAACCGGGCGCTGACCGGAA
TCGCCGTGGAACAGGACAAAAATACCCAGGAGGTGTTCGCCCAAGTGAAGCAGATCTACAAGACCCCACC
TATCAAGGACTTCGGCGGCTTTAACTTTAGCCAGATTCTCCCTGATCCTTCTAAGCCTAGCAAGCGGAGC
TTTATCGAGGATCTGCTGTTCAACAAGGTCACCCTGGCCGATGCCGGCTTTATCAAACAGTATGGCGATT
GCCTGGGCGACATAGCCGCCAGAGATCTGATCTGCGCCCAGAAATTCAACGGCCTGACAGTTCTCCCACC
TCTGCTGACCGACGAGATGATCGCTCAGTACACCTCTGCCCTGCTGGCTGGCACCATCACATCTGGGTGG
ACATTTGGCGCCGGCGCCGCCCTGCAGATCCCCTTTGCCATGCAGATGGCCTATAGATTCAACGGAATCG
GCGTGACCCAGAACGTGCTGTATGAAAACCAGAAGCTGATCGCTAACCAGTTCAATTCTGCCATCGGCAA
GATCCAGGACTCCCTCTCCTCTACCGCCAGCGCCCTGGGCAAACTGCAGGACGTGGTGAATCAGAACGCC
CAAGCCCTGAACACCCTGGTGAAGCAGCTCAGCAGCAATTTTGGCGCCATCAGCTCTGTGCTGAACGATA
TCCTGTCTAGACTGGACAAGGTGGAAGCCGAAGTCCAGATCGATAGACTGATCACAGGTAGACTGCAGTC
CCTGCAAACCTACGTGACCCAACAGCTGATCAGGGCCGCTGAAATAAGAGCCAGCGCCAATCTCGCCGCT
ACCAAGATGTCCGAGTGTGTGCTGGGACAGTCTAAACGCGTTGACTTCTGCGGCAAAGGCTATCACCTGA
TGAGCTTCCCCCAGAGCGCGCCGCACGGCGTGGTGTTCCTGCATGTGACATACGTGCCTGCCCAAGAGAA
GAATTTCACAACCGCCCCTGCCATCTGCCACGACGGCAAGGCCCACTTCCCAAGAGAGGGCGTTTTCGTT
TCCAATGGCACACACTGGTTCGTGACACAAAGAAACTTCTACGAACCCCAGATTATCACCACCGACAACA
CCTTCGTGAGTGGCAATTGTGACGTGGTCATCGGAATCGTGAACAACACAGTGTACGACCCTCTGCAACC
TGAGCTGGACTCTTTTAAGGAAGAGCTGGACAAGTACTTTAAAAACCACACCAGCCCCGATGTGGACCTG
GGCGACATCAGTGGCATTAACGCCAGCGTGGTGAACATCCAAAAGGAAATCGACAGACTGAACGAGGTGG
CCAAGAACCTGAACGAGTCCCTGATCGACCTGCAGGAGCTCGGCAAATACGAGCAGGGATCCGGATACAT
CCCCGAGGCCCCCAGAGATGGCCAGGCCTACGTGCGGAAGGACGGCGAGTGGGTACTGCTGAGCACATTC
CTGGGCAGATCCCTGGAGGTGCTGTTCCAGGGCCCAGGCCATCACCACCATCACCACCATCATAGCGCCT
GGTCCCACCCCCAGTTCGAGAAGGGCGGCGGTAGTGGAGGGGGCGGATCTGGCGGCTCAGCTTGGAGCCA
CCCCCAGTTCGAAAAGTGATAATGACTCGAGCGATAATTCACTCCTCAGGTGCAGGCTGCCTATCAGAAG
GTGGTGGCTGGTGTGGCCAATGCCCTGGCTCACAAATACCACTGAGATCTTTTTCCCTCTGCCAAAAATT
ATGGGGACATCATGAAGCCCCTTGAGCATCTGACTTCTGGCTAATAAAGGAAATTTATTTTCATTGCAAT
AGTGTGTTGGAATTTTTTGTGTCTCTCACTCGGAAGGACATATGGGAGGGCAAATCATTTAAAACATCAG
AATGAGTATTTGGTTTAGAGTTTGGCAACATATGCCATATGCTGGCTGCCATGAACAAAGGTGGCTATAA
AGAGGTCATCAGTATATGAAACAGCCCCCTGCTGTCCATTCCTTATTCCATAGAAAAGCCTTGACTTGAG
GTTAGATTTTTTTTATATTTTGTTTTGTGTTATTTTTTTCTTTAACATCCCTAAAATTTTCCTTACATGT
TTTACTAGCCAGATTTTTCCTCCTCTCCTGACTACTCCCAGTCATAGCTGTCCCTCTTCTCTTATGAAGA
TCCCTCGACCTGCAGCCCAAGCTTGGCGTAATCATGGTCATAGCTGTTTCCTGTGTGAAATTGTTATCCG
CTCACAATTCCACACAACATACGAGCCGGAAGCATAAAGTGTAAAGCCTGGGGTGCCTAATGAGTGAGCT
AACTCACATTAATTGCGTTGCGCTCACTGCCCGCTTTCCAGTCGGGAAACCTGTCGTGCCAGCGGATCGA
TCCGCTGCATTAATGAATCGGCCAACGCGCGGGGAGAGGCGGTTTGCGTATTGGGCGCTCTTCCGCTTCC
TCGCTCACTGACTCGCTGCGCTCGGTCGTTCGGCTGCGGCGAGCGGTATCAGCTCACTCAAAGGCGGTAA
TACGGTTATCCACAGAATCAGGGGATAACGCAGGAAAGAACATGTGAGCAAAAGGCCAGCAAAAGGCCAG
GAACCGTAAAAAGGCCGCGTTGCTGGCGTTTTTCCATAGGCTCCGCCCCCCTGACGAGCATCACAAAAAT
CGACGCTCAAGTCAGAGGTGGCGAAACCCGACAGGACTATAAAGATACCAGGCGTTTCCCCCTGGAAGCT
CCCTCGTGCGCTCTCCTGTTCCGACCCTGCCGCTTACCGGATACCTGTCCGCCTTTCTCCCTTCGGGAAG
CGTGGCGCTTTCTCAATGCTCACGCTGTAGGTATCTCAGTTCGGTGTAGGTCGTTCGCTCCAAGCTGGGC
TGTGTGCACGAACCCCCCGTTCAGCCCGACCGCTGCGCCTTATCCGGTAACTATCGTCTTGAGTCCAACC
CGGTAAGACACGACTTATCGCCACTGGCAGCAGCCACTGGTAACAGGATTAGCAGAGCGAGGTATGTAGG
CGGTGCTACAGAGTTCTTGAAGTGGTGGCCTAACTACGGCTACACTAGAAGGACAGTATTTGGTATCTGC
GCTCTGCTGAAGCCAGTTACCTTCGGAAAAAGAGTTGGTAGCTCTTGATCCGGCAAACAAACCACCGCTG
GTAGCGGTGGTTTTTTTGTTTGCAAGCAGCAGATTACGCGCAGAAAAAAAGGATCTCAAGAAGATCCTTT
GATCTTTTCTACGGGGTCTGACGCTCAGTGGAACGAAAACTCACGTTAAGGGATTTTGGTCATGAGATTA
TCAAAAAGGATCTTCACCTAGATCCTTTTAAATTAAAAATGAAGTTTTAAATCAATCTAAAGTATATATG
AGTAAACTTGGTCTGACAGTTACCAATGCTTAATCAGTGAGGCACCTATCTCAGCGATCTGTCTATTTCG
TTCATCCATAGTTGCCTGACTCCCCGTCGTGTAGATAACTACGATACGGGAGGGCTTACCATCTGGCCCC
AGTGCTGCAATGATACCGCGAGACCCACGCTCACCGGCTCCAGATTTATCAGCAATAAACCAGCCAGCCG
GAAGGGCCGAGCGCAGAAGTGGTCCTGCAACTTTATCCGCCTCCATCCAGTCTATTAATTGTTGCCGGGA
AGCTAGAGTAAGTAGTTCGCCAGTTAATAGTTTGCGCAACGTTGTTGCCATTGCTACAGGCATCGTGGTG
TCACGCTCGTCGTTTGGTATGGCTTCATTCAGCTCCGGTTCCCAACGATCAAGGCGAGTTACATGATCCC
CCATGTTGTGCAAAAAAGCGGTTAGCTCCTTCGGTCCTCCGATCGTTGTCAGAAGTAAGTTGGCCGCAGT
GTTATCACTCATGGTTATGGCAGCACTGCATAATTCTCTTACTGTCATGCCATCCGTAAGATGCTTTTCT
GTGACTGGTGAGTACTCAACCAAGTCATTCTGAGAATAGTGTATGCGGCGACCGAGTTGCTCTTGCCCGG
CGTCAATACGGGATAATACCGCGCCACATAGCAGAACTTTAAAAGTGCTCATCATTGGAAAACGTTCTTC
GGGGCGAAAACTCTCAAGGATCTTACCGCTGTTGAGATCCAGTTCGATGTAACCCACTCGTGCACCCAAC
TGATCTTCAGCATCTTTTACTTTCACCAGCGTTTCTGGGTGAGCAAAAACAGGAAGGCAAAATGCCGCAA
AAAAGGGAATAAGGGCGACACGGAAATGTTGAATACTCATACTCTTCCTTTTTCAATATTATTGAAGCAT
TTATCAGGGTTATTGTCTCATGAGCGGATACATATTTGAATGTATTTAGAAAAATAAACAAATAGGGGTT
CCGCGCACATTTCCCCGAAAAGTGCCACCTG
