Features (pLannotate 1.2.2; 15 found; start..end, strand, type, name):
    139..1155    +  intron         chimeric intron: chimera between introns from chicken β-actin and rabbit β-globin
   1153..1230    +  CDS            HBBC_AMMLE (fragment): Experimental evidence at protein level: Swiss-Prot protein existence level 1. Involved in oxygen transport from the lung to the various peripheral tissues. From Ammotragus lervia (Barbary sheep) (Antilope lervia).
   1243..4857    +  CDS            S (fragment): SPIKE_SARS2 - Experimental evidence at protein level: Swiss-Prot protein existence level 1. [Spike glycoprotein]: May down-regulate host tetherin (BST2) by lysosomal degradation, thereby counteracting its antiviral activity. From Severe acute respiratory syndrome coronavirus 2 (2019-nCoV) (SARS-CoV-2).
   5074..5097    +  CDS            Strep-Tag II: peptide that binds Strep-Tactin®, an engineered form of streptavidin
   5119..5193    +  CDS            HBB (fragment): HBB_PONPY - Experimental evidence at transcript level: Swiss-Prot protein existence level 2. Involved in oxygen transport from the lung to the various peripheral tissues. From Pongo pygmaeus (Bornean orangutan).
   5264..5319    +  polyA_signal   β-globin poly(A) signal: rabbit β-globin polyadenylation signal (Gil and Proudfoot, 1987)
   5704..5720    -  protein_bind   lac operator: The lac repressor binds to the lac operator to inhibit transcription in E. coli. This inhibition can be relieved by adding lactose or isopropyl-β-D-thiogalactopyranoside (IPTG). lac repressor encoded by lacI
   5728..5758    -  promoter       lac promoter: promoter for the E. coli lac operon
   5773..5794    -  protein_bind   CAP binding site: CAP binding activates transcription in the presence of cAMP. E. coli catabolite activator protein
   5810..5911    -  CDS            lacI (fragment): LACI_ECOLI - Experimental evidence at protein level: Swiss-Prot protein existence level 1. Repressor of the lactose operon. Binds allolactose as an inducer. From Escherichia coli (strain K12).
   6094..6682    -  rep_origin     ori: high-copy-number ColE1/pMB1/pBR322/pUC origin of replication
   6853..7713    -  CDS            AmpR: β-lactamase; bla; confers resistance to ampicillin, carbenicillin, and related antibiotics
   7714..7818    -  promoter       AmpR promoter: bla
   7849..8228    +  enhancer       CMV enhancer: human cytomegalovirus immediate early enhancer
   8230..138     +  promoter       chicken β-actin promoter (across the origin): contains a 21-bp deletion relative to the standard chicken β-actin promoter
>Addgene plasmid #173788 | pαH-S-GSAS-B.1.351.v4 | addgene full sequence | sequence record 352110 | Addgene NGS Result
GGGCGGGGCGAGGGGCGGGGCGGGGCGAGGCGGAGAGGTGCGGCGGCAGCCAATCAGAGCGGCGCGCTCC
GAAAGTTTCCTTTTATGGCGAGGCGGCGGCGGCGGCGGCCCTATAAAAAGCGAAGCGCGCGGCGGGCGGG
AGTCGCTGCGCGCTGCCTTCGCCCCGTGCCCCGCTCCGCCGCCGCCTCGCGCCGCCCGCCCCGGCTCTGA
CTGACCGCGTTACTCCCACAGGTGAGCGGGCGGGACGGCCCTTCTCCTCCGGGCTGTAATTAGCGCTTGG
TTTAATGACGGCTTGTTTCTTTTCTGTGGCTGCGTGAAAGCCTTGAGGGGCTCCGGGAGGGCCCTTTGTG
CGGGGGGAGCGGCTCGGGGGGTGCGTGCGTGTGTGTGTGCGTGGGGAGCGCCGCGTGCGGCTCCGCGCTG
CCCGGCGGCTGTGAGCGCTGCGGGCGCGGCGCGGGGCTTTGTGCGCTCCGCAGTGTGCGCGAGGGGAGCG
CGGCCGGGGGCGGTGCCCCGCGGTGCGGGGGGGGCTGCGAGGGGAACAAAGGCTGCGTGCGGGGTGTGTG
CGTGGGGGGGTGAGCAGGGGGTGTGGGCGCGTCGGTCGGGCTGCAACCCCCCCTGCACCCCCCTCCCCGA
GTTGCTGAGCACGGCCCGGCTTCGGGTGCGGGGCTCCGTACGGGGCGTGGCGCGGGGCTCGCCGTGCCGG
GCGGGGGGTGGCGGCAGGTGGGGGTGCCGGGCGGGGCGGGGCCGCCTCGGGCCGGGGAGGGCTCGGGGGA
GGGGCGCGGCGGCCCCCGGAGCGCCGGCGGCTGTCGAGGCGCGGCGAGCCGCAGCCATTGCCTTTTATGG
TAATCGTGCGAGAGGGCGCAGGGACTTCCTTTGTCCCAAATCTGTGCGGAGCCGAAATCTGGGAGGCGCC
GCCGCACCCCCTCTAGCGGGCGCGGGGCGAAGCGGTGCGGCGCCGGCAGGAAGGAAATGGGCGGGGAGGG
CCTTCGTGCGTCGCCGCGCCGCCGTCCCCTTCTCCCTCTCCAGCCTCGGGGCTGTCCGCGGGGGGACGGC
TGCCTTCGGGGGGGACGGGGCAGGGCGGGGTTCGGCTTCTGGCGTGTGACCGGCGGCTCTAGCGCCTCTG
CTAACCATGTTCATGCCTTCTTCTTTTTCCTACAGCTCCTGGGCAACGTGCTGGTTGTTGTGCTGTCTCA
TCATTTTGGCAAAGAATTGCGGCCGTCTCAGGCCGAGTTCGGTACCGCCACCATGTTCGTGTTCCTGGTG
CTCCTGCCTCTGGTGAGCAGCCAGTGCGTGAACTTCACCACCCGAACCCAGCTCCCACCAGCCTACACCA
ACAGCTTTACACGGGGCGTGTACTACCCTGACAAGGTGTTCAGATCTAGCGTCCTGCACAGCACTCAGGA
CCTCTTCCTGCCGTTCTTCAGCAACGTGACATGGTTCCACGCCATCCACGTGAGCGGCACAAACGGAACC
AAGCGGTTTGCTAACCCCGTCCTGCCATTCAATGATGGAGTTTACTTCGCCAGTACCGAGAAGAGTAACA
TCATCCGGGGCTGGATCTTCGGCACCACCCTGGATAGCAAAACACAGAGCCTCCTGATCGTGAACAATGC
CACGAACGTCGTGATCAAGGTGTGCGAGTTCCAGTTTTGCAATGATCCTTTCCTGGGTGTGTACTACCAC
AAGAACAACAAGAGCTGGATGGAAAGCGAGTTCAGAGTCTACAGCAGCGCCAACAACTGCACATTCGAGT
ACGTCTCTCAGCCTTTTCTGATGGACCTTGAGGGGAAACAAGGCAACTTCAAGAACCTGAGAGAATTCGT
GTTCAAGAACATCGACGGCTACTTCAAAATCTACTCCAAGCACACACCCATCAACCTGGTCCGGGGCCTC
CCTCAGGGCTTCAGCGCCCTGGAACCCCTGGTCGACCTGCCCATAGGCATCAACATAACGCGGTTCCAAA
CCCTGCATAGATCCTACCTGACTCCTGGCGACAGCAGCAGCGGATGGACCGCCGGAGCTGCAGCCTACTA
TGTGGGCTACCTGCAACCTAGAACCTTCCTGCTGAAGTACAACGAGAACGGCACAATCACAGACGCCGTC
GACTGCGCCCTGGACCCTCTCTCTGAGACAAAGTGCACCCTGAAGTCCTTCACCGTGGAAAAGGGCATCT
ACCAGACCAGCAACTTCCGGGTGCAGCCTACAGAGAGCATCGTGCGATTTCCAAACATTACCAACCTCTG
CCCCTTCGGCGAGGTGTTTAACGCCACAAGATTTGCCTCCGTTTACGCCTGGAATAGAAAGAGAATCAGC
AATTGTGTGGCCGACTACTCCGTGCTGTATAACAGCGCCTCTTTCAGCACCTTCAAGTGCTACGGCGTTT
CCCCAACAAAGCTGAATGACCTGTGCTTCACCAACGTGTACGCCGACTCCTTCGTAATTAGAGGCGATGA
GGTGCGGCAGATCGCACCAGGCCAGACCGGTAACATCGCTGACTACAACTATAAGCTGCCTGATGATTTT
ACAGGCTGCGTGATCGCCTGGAACTCTAACAACCTGGATAGCAAGGTGGGCGGCAACTACAACTACCTGT
ACCGGCTGTTTCGCAAGTCTAACCTGAAACCTTTCGAGAGAGACATCTCCACAGAGATCTACCAGGCCGG
TTCTACACCTTGTAACGGGGTGAAAGGCTTCAACTGTTACTTCCCTCTGCAAAGCTACGGCTTCCAGCCT
ACCTACGGAGTCGGCTACCAGCCATACCGGGTGGTCGTGCTGTCCTTCGAGTTACTCCACGCCCCCGCCA
CCGTCTGCGGTCCTAAGAAGTCCACCAATCTGGTTAAGAACAAATGCGTGAACTTCAACTTCAACGGCCT
GACCGGGACCGGCGTGCTGACCGAAAGCAACAAAAAGTTCCTCCCCTTCCAGCAGTTCGGCCGTGATATC
GCTGACACCACAGATGCCGTCAGAGATCCACAGACCCTGGAAATCCTGGATATTACACCCTGCTCCTTCG
GAGGAGTTTCTGTGATCACCCCCGGGACCAATACCAGCAACCAGGTGGCTGTGCTGTACCAAGGTGTTAA
CTGCACCGAGGTTCCTGTGGCCATCCACGCCGATCAGCTGACACCTACTTGGAGAGTGTACTCCACTGGC
TCCAATGTGTTCCAGACCAGGGCCGGATGTCTGATCGGCGCCGAGCACGTGAATAACAGTTACGAGTGCG
ACATCCCTATCGGCGCCGGCATCTGTGCCAGCTACCAGACCCAGACAAACAGCCCTGGGTCTGCTTCCTC
TGTAGCTAGCCAGAGCATCATCGCCTACACCATGAGCCTGGGCGTGGAGAACAGCGTGGCCTATTCCAAC
AACTCTATCGCCATTCCCACCAACTTTACAATTAGCGTCACAACAGAGATCCTGCCCGTGAGCATGACCA
AGACCAGCGTGGACTGTACAATGTACATCTGTGGCGACAGCACTGAATGCAGCAACCTGCTGCTGCAATA
CGGCTCCTTTTGCACCCAACTGAACCGGGCGCTGACCGGAATCGCCGTGGAACAGGACAAAAATACCCAG
GAGGTGTTCGCCCAAGTGAAGCAGATCTACAAGACCCCACCTATCAAGGACTTCGGCGGCTTTAACTTTA
GCCAGATTCTCCCTGATCCTTCTAAGCCTAGCAAGCGGAGCTTTATCGAGGATCTGCTGTTCAACAAGGT
CACCCTGGCCGATGCCGGCTTTATCAAACAGTATGGCGATTGCCTGGGCGACATAGCCGCCAGAGATCTG
ATCTGCGCCCAGAAATTCAACGGCCTGACAGTTCTCCCACCTCTGCTGACCGACGAGATGATCGCTCAGT
ACACCTCTGCCCTGCTGGCTGGCACCATCACATCTGGGTGGACATTTGGCGCCGGCGCCGCCCTGCAGAT
CCCCTTTGCCATGCAGATGGCCTATAGATTCAACGGAATCGGCGTGACCCAGAACGTGCTGTATGAAAAC
CAGAAGCTGATCGCTAACCAGTTCAATTCTGCCATCGGCAAGATCCAGGACTCCCTCTCCTCTACCGCCA
GCGCCCTGGGCAAACTGCAGGACGTGGTGAATCAGAACGCCCAAGCCCTGAACACCCTGGTGAAGCAGCT
CAGCAGCAATTTTGGCGCCATCAGCTCTGTGCTGAACGATATCCTGTCTAGACTGGACAAGGTGGAAGCC
GAAGTCCAGATCGATAGACTGATCACAGGTAGACTGCAGTCCCTGCAAACCTACGTGACCCAACAGCTGA
TCAGGGCCGCTGAAATAAGAGCCAGCGCCAATCTCGCCGCTACCAAGATGTCCGAGTGTGTGCTGGGACA
GTCTAAACGCGTTGACTTCTGCGGCAAAGGCTATCACCTGATGAGCTTCCCCCAGAGCGCGCCGCACGGC
GTGGTGTTCCTGCATGTGACATACGTGCCTGCCCAAGAGAAGAATTTCACAACCGCCCCTGCCATCTGCC
ACGACGGCAAGGCCCACTTCCCAAGAGAGGGCGTTTTCGTTTCCAATGGCACACACTGGTTCGTGACACA
AAGAAACTTCTACGAACCCCAGATTATCACCACCGACAACACCTTCGTGAGTGGCAATTGTGACGTGGTC
ATCGGAATCGTGAACAACACAGTGTACGACCCTCTGCAACCTGAGCTGGACTCTTTTAAGGAAGAGCTGG
ACAAGTACTTTAAAAACCACACCAGCCCCGATGTGGACCTGGGCGACATCAGTGGCATTAACGCCAGCGT
GGTGAACATCCAAAAGGAAATCGACAGACTGAACGAGGTGGCCAAGAACCTGAACGAGTCCCTGATCGAC
CTGCAGGAGCTCGGCAAATACGAGCAGGGATCCGGATACATCCCCGAGGCCCCCAGAGATGGCCAGGCCT
ACGTGCGGAAGGACGGCGAGTGGGTACTGCTGAGCACATTCCTGGGCAGATCCCTGGAGGTGCTGTTCCA
GGGCCCAGGCCATCACCACCATCACCACCATCATAGCGCCTGGTCCCACCCCCAGTTCGAGAAGGGCGGC
GGTAGTGGAGGGGGCGGATCTGGCGGCTCAGCTTGGAGCCACCCCCAGTTCGAAAAGTGATAATGACTCG
AGCGATAATTCACTCCTCAGGTGCAGGCTGCCTATCAGAAGGTGGTGGCTGGTGTGGCCAATGCCCTGGC
TCACAAATACCACTGAGATCTTTTTCCCTCTGCCAAAAATTATGGGGACATCATGAAGCCCCTTGAGCAT
CTGACTTCTGGCTAATAAAGGAAATTTATTTTCATTGCAATAGTGTGTTGGAATTTTTTGTGTCTCTCAC
TCGGAAGGACATATGGGAGGGCAAATCATTTAAAACATCAGAATGAGTATTTGGTTTAGAGTTTGGCAAC
ATATGCCCATATGCTGGCTGCCATGAACAAAGGTTGGCTATAAAGAGGTCATCAGTATATGAAACAGCCC
CCTGCTGTCCATTCCTTATTCCATAGAAAAGCCTTGACTTGAGGTTAGATTTTTTTTATATTTTGTTTTG
TGTTATTTTTTTCTTTAACATCCCTAAAATTTTCCTTACATGTTTTACTAGCCAGATTTTTCCTCCTCTC
CTGACTACTCCCAGTCATAGCTGTCCCTCTTCTCTTATGGAGATCCCTCGACCTGCAGCCCAAGCTTGGC
GTAATCATGGTCATAGCTGTTTCCTGTGTGAAATTGTTATCCGCTCACAATTCCACACAACATACGAGCC
GGAAGCATAAAGTGTAAAGCCTGGGGTGCCTAATGAGTGAGCTAACTCACATTAATTGCGTTGCGCTCAC
TGCCCGCTTTCCAGTCGGGAAACCTGTCGTGCCAGCGGATCGATCCGCTGCATTAATGAATCGGCCAACG
CGCGGGGAGAGGCGGTTTGCGTATTGGGCGCTCTTCCGCTTCCTCGCTCACTGACTCGCTGCGCTCGGTC
GTTCGGCTGCGGCGAGCGGTATCAGCTCACTCAAAGGCGGTAATACGGTTATCCACAGAATCAGGGGATA
ACGCAGGAAAGAACATGTGAGCAAAAGGCCAGCAAAAGGCCAGGAACCGTAAAAAGGCCGCGTTGCTGGC
GTTTTTCCATAGGCTCCGCCCCCCTGACGAGCATCACAAAAATCGACGCTCAAGTCAGAGGTGGCGAAAC
CCGACAGGACTATAAAGATACCAGGCGTTTCCCCCTGGAAGCTCCCTCGTGCGCTCTCCTGTTCCGACCC
TGCCGCTTACCGGATACCTGTCCGCCTTTCTCCCTTCGGGAAGCGTGGCGCTTTCTCATAGCTCACGCTG
TAGGTATCTCAGTTCGGTGTAGGTCGTTCGCTCCAAGCTGGGCTGTGTGCACGAACCCCCCGTTCAGCCC
GACCGCTGCGCCTTATCCGGTAACTATCGTCTTGAGTCCAACCCGGTAAGACACGACTTATCGCCACTGG
CAGCAGCCACTGGTAACAGGATTAGCAGAGCGAGGTATGTAGGCGGTGCTACAGAGTTCTTGAAGTGGTG
GCCTAACTACGGCTACACTAGAAGAACAGTATTTGGTATCTGCGCTCTGCTGAAGCCAGTTACCTTCGGA
AAAAGAGTTGGTAGCTCTTGATCCGGCAAACAAACCACCGCTGGTAGCGGTGGTTTTTTTGTTTGCAAGC
AGCAGATTACGCGCAGAAAAAAAGGATCTCAAGAAGATCCTTTGATCTTTTCTACGGGGTCTGACGCTCA
GTGGAACGAAAACTCACGTTAAGGGATTTTGGTCATGAGATTATCAAAAAGGATCTTCACCTAGATCCTT
TTAAATTAAAAATGAAGTTTTAAATCAATCTAAAGTATATATGAGTAAACTTGGTCTGACAGTTACCAAT
GCTTAATCAGTGAGGCACCTATCTCAGCGATCTGTCTATTTCGTTCATCCATAGTTGCCTGACTCCCCGT
CGTGTAGATAACTACGATACGGGAGGGCTTACCATCTGGCCCCAGTGCTGCAATGATACCGCGAGACCCA
CGCTCACCGGCTCCAGATTTATCAGCAATAAACCAGCCAGCCGGAAGGGCCGAGCGCAGAAGTGGTCCTG
CAACTTTATCCGCCTCCATCCAGTCTATTAATTGTTGCCGGGAAGCTAGAGTAAGTAGTTCGCCAGTTAA
TAGTTTGCGCAACGTTGTTGCCATTGCTACAGGCATCGTGGTGTCACGCTCGTCGTTTGGTATGGCTTCA
TTCAGCTCCGGTTCCCAACGATCAAGGCGAGTTACATGATCCCCCATGTTGTGCAAAAAAGCGGTTAGCT
CCTTCGGTCCTCCGATCGTTGTCAGAAGTAAGTTGGCCGCAGTGTTATCACTCATGGTTATGGCAGCACT
GCATAATTCTCTTACTGTCATGCCATCCGTAAGATGCTTTTCTGTGACTGGTGAGTACTCAACCAAGTCA
TTCTGAGAATAGTGTATGCGGCGACCGAGTTGCTCTTGCCCGGCGTCAATACGGGATAATACCGCGCCAC
ATAGCAGAACTTTAAAAGTGCTCATCATTGGAAAACGTTCTTCGGGGCGAAAACTCTCAAGGATCTTACC
GCTGTTGAGATCCAGTTCGATGTAACCCACTCGTGCACCCAACTGATCTTCAGCATCTTTTACTTTCACC
AGCGTTTCTGGGTGAGCAAAAACAGGAAGGCAAAATGCCGCAAAAAAGGGAATAAGGGCGACACGGAAAT
GTTGAATACTCATACTCTTCCTTTTTCAATATTATTGAAGCATTTATCAGGGTTATTGTCTCATGAGCGG
ATACATATTTGAATGTATTTAGAAAAATAAACAAATAGGGGTTCCGCGCACATTTCCCCGAAAAGTGCCA
CCTGGGTCGACATTGATTATTGACTAGTTATTAATAGTAATCAATTACGGGGTCATTAGTTCATAGCCCA
TATATGGAGTTCCGCGTTACATAACTTACGGTAAATGGCCCGCCTGGCTGACCGCCCAACGACCCCCGCC
CATTGACGTCAATAATGACGTATGTTCCCATAGTAACGCCAATAGGGACTTTCCATTGACGTCAATGGGT
GGAGTATTTACGGTAAACTGCCCACTTGGCAGTACATCAAGTGTATCATATGCCAAGTACGCCCCCTATT
GACGTCAATGACGGTAAATGGCCCGCCTGGCATTATGCCCAGTACATGACCTTATGGGACTTTCCTACTT
GGCAGTACATCTACGTATTAGTCATCGCTATTACCATGGTCGAGGTGAGCCCCACGTTCTGCTTCACTCT
CCCCATCTCCCCCCCCTCCCCACCCCCAATTTTGTATTTATTTATTTTTTAATTATTTTGTGCAGCGATG
GGGGCGGGGGGGGG
